>Addgene plasmid #244928 | pAttBFGNeo2 | addgene full sequence | sequence record 486011 | Addgene NGS Result
CCAATGCTTAATCAGTGAGGCACCTATCTCAGCGATCTGTCTATTTCGTTCATCCATAGTTGCCTGACTC
CCCGTCGTGTAGATAACTACGATACGGGAGGGCTTACCATCTGGCCCCAGTGCTGCAATGATACCGCGAG
ATCCACGCTCACCGGCTCCAGATTTATCAGCAATAAACCAGCCAGCCGGAAGGGCCGAGCGCAGAAGTGG
TCCTGCAACTTTATCCGCCTCCATCCAGTCTATTAATTGTTGCCGGGAAGCTAGAGTAAGTAGTTCGCCA
GTTAATAGTTTGCGCAACGTTGTTGCCATTGCTACAGGCATCGTGGTGTCACGCTCGTCGTTTGGTATGG
CTTCATTCAGCTCCGGTTCCCAACGATCAAGGCGAGTTACATGATCCCCCATGTTGTGCAAAAAAGCGGT
TAGCTCCTTCGGTCCTCCGATCGTTGTCAGAAGTAAGTTGGCCGCAGTGTTATCACTCATGGTTATGGCA
GCACTGCATAATTCTCTTACTGTCATGCCATCCGTAAGATGCTTTTCTGTGACTGGTGAGTACTCAACCA
AGTCATTCTGAGAATAGTGTATGCGGCGACCGAGTTGCTCTTGCCCGGCGTCAATACGGGATAATACCGC
GCCACATAGCAGAACTTTAAAAGTGCTCATCATTGGAAAACGTTCTTCGGGGCGAAAACTCTCAAGGATC
TTACCGCTGTTGAGATCCAGTTCGATGTAACCCACTCGTGCACCCAACTGATCTTCAGCATCTTTTACTT
TCACCAGCGTTTCTGGGTGAGCAAAAACAGGAAGGCAAAATGCCGCAAAAAAGGGAATAAGGGCGACACG
GAAATGTTGAATACTCATACTCTTCCTTTTTCAATATTATTGAAGCATTTATCAGGGTTATTGTCTCATG
AGCGGATACATATTTGAATGTATTTAGAAAAATAAACAAATAGGGGTTCCGCGCACATTTCCCCGAAAAG
TGCCACCTAAATTGTAAGCGTTAATATTTTGTTAAAATTCGCGTTAAATTTTTGTTAAATCAGCTCATTT
TTTAACCAATAGGCCGAAATCGGCAAAATCCCTTATAAATCAAAAGAATAGACCGAGATAGGGT
[37 nt withheld, positions 1115-1151]
AAAGAACGTGGACTCCAACGTCAAAGG
[49 nt withheld, positions 1179-1227]
T
[91 nt withheld, positions 1229-1319]
G
[124 nt withheld, positions 1321-1444]
CCCATTCGCCATTCAGGCTGCGCAACTGTTGGGAAGGGCGATCGGTGCGGGCCTCTTCGCTATTACGCCA
GCTGGCGAAAGGGGGATGTGCTGCAAGGCGATTAAATAACTTCGTATAGCATACATTATACGAAGTTATG
TTGGGTAACGCCAGGGTTTTCTTGTGTGGAATTGTGAGCGGATAACAATTTCACACAGGAAACAGCTATG
ACCATGATTACGCCAAGCGCGCAATTAACCCTCACTAAAGGGAACAAAAGCTGGAGCTCCACCGCGGTGG
CGGCCGCTCTAGATGGCGAAGAGCCCATGGATCCACTAGTAACATATGTGCAGGCCTGCTCTTCGGTAAG
CTTATCGATACCGTCGACCCGTTAACCGGGGGCCCGGTACCCAATTCGCCCTATAGTGAGTCGTATTACG
CGCGCTCACTGGCCGTCGTTTTACAACGTCGTGACTGGCATACGAGCCGGAAGCATAAAGTGTAAAGCCT
GGGGTGCCTAATGAGTGAGCTAACTCACATTAATTGCGTTGCGCTCACTGCCCGCTTTCCAGTCGGGAAA
CCTGTCGTGCCAGCTGCATTAATGAATCGGCCAACGCGCGGGGAGAGGCGGTTTGCGTATTGGGCGAATT
CCGCTTCCTCGCTCACTGACTCGCTGCGCTCGGTCGTTCGGCTGCGGCGAGCGGTATCAGCTCACTCAAA
GGCGGTAATACGGTTATCCACAGAATCAGGGGATAACGCAGGAAAGAACATGAAGCCGCGGTGCGGGTGC
CAGGGCGTGCCCTTGGGCTCCCCGGGCGCGTACTCCACCTCACCCATCTGGTCCATCATGATGAACGGGT
CGAGGTGGCGGTAGTTGATGAAGTTCCTATTCTCTAGAAAGTATAGGAACTTCAAAATGGGATCCCCAAA
GAAGAAGCGTAAGGTGTCGATGGTGTCGAAGGGAGAAGAGGATAACATGGCTTCACTCCCAGCTACACAC
GAACTCCACATCTTCGGATCGATCAACGGAGTGGATTTCGATATGGTCGGACAAGGTAAGTTTAAACATA
TATATACTAACTAACCCTGATTATTTAAATTTTCAGGAACTGGAAACCCAAACGATGGATACGAGGAACT
CAACCTCAAGTCGACAAAGGGAGATCTGCAATTCTCGCCATGGATTCTCGTGCCACACATCGGATACGGA
TTCCACCAATACCTCCCATACCCAGGTAAGTTTAAACTGAGTTCTACTAACTAACGAGTAATATTTAAAT
TTTCAGATGGAATGTCACCATTCCAAGCTGCCATGGTGGATGGATCGGGATACCAAGTTCACCGAACAAT
GCAATTCGAGGATGGAGCCTCGCTCACAGTGAACTACCGATACACATACGAGGGATCGCACATCAAGGTA
AGTTTAAACAGTTCGGTACTAACTAACCATACATATTTAAATTTTCAGGGAGAGGCTCAAGTTAAGGGAA
CAGGATTCCCAGCTGATGGACCAGTGATGACAAACTCACTCACAGCTGCTGATTGGTGCCGATCGAAAAA
GACATACCCAAATGATAAGACAATCATCTCGACATTCAAGTGGTCGTACACTACTGGAAACGGAAAGCGA
TACCGATCGACAGCCCGAACAACATACACATTCGCTAAGCCAATGGCCGCCAACTACCTCAAGGTAAGTT
TAAACATGATTTTACTAACTAACTAATCTGATTTAAATTTTCAGAATCAACCAATGTACGTGTTCCGAAA
GACAGAACTCAAGCACTCAAAGACAGAGCTGAACTTCAAAGAGTGGCAAAAGGCCTTCACAGATGTGATG
GGAATGGATGAACTCTACAAGGCCTCCCGTCGTCGTAAGGCCAACCCAACCAAGCTCTCCGAGAACGCCA
AGAAGCTCGCCAAGTAGATCAACTGCTCTAATTCCATCTCGTTTCTCTCTTTTCTTTCAATCTCTTTACC
CGTTTCTCTTCCCCTACGTCCCCCAAACCTACCACTGCACAGTAACACATACACATTCAACGTGTCACAA
TAAAAGCCCATCAACACCTTCTCTGTTGTTTTTTTTCTTCAAATGCATTTTTTTCACTTTGTTTAATAAT
TTTTACGCATCGGATTTGTAGGATAGTGGAAATTTGTCCTTCAATGCTTCAATTGATTCGACACTTCTCA
ATATTTTTGATCAATAAACCATTGATTTTCTATTTAGAAGAAGATCACTGTAAATAACACCAAAAACATC
ACAGCAAAAAAACTCCCACTCAATTATATTACTGTTTTTATTGAAACTAGAATAAATTTGAAAATCTTCA
AAGCATACACAATTAAAAAAAACGAAAAAAGAAAAAGTCCCGTTGATTCTCAAACTTAAATTTTTAAACT
TGTCTGAACCATGTTGTAAGTTTGTAAAAGTTTCCCAGTTGTCCTCGAACAGGTCTAAAAATTGCGGTCA
TAAACTGAAACGTAACATATGATAAGGTATTTTGTGTGCGGTTTTTTCTATGATGTTTCAAAAAAATTTA
TCAGAAGTAAAAAACATAAGAAGTGTACACAGAACATTGTGTAGATTTTGGGATAGAATTATTATTAATG
GGGGGAGGGAGCACAATTTTTTTCGACTTTTTATTACGAATTAATTCTATTTTTGAATCTACACAATTTC
ATTGTTAGAGGTGACTTAAAAGAAGCTAAAAAACAAAGAAATTAAGAGAAGTTTTTTGATAATAACAAAA
ATAGGGGGTGGGAGCACAGGGAGAAAGAGCATGTAGGGATGTTGAAGAGTAATTGGACTCAGAAGAACTC
GTCAAGAAGGCGATAGAAGGCGATGCGCTGCGAATCGGGAGCGGCGATACCGTAAAGCACGAGGAAGCGG
TCAGCCCATTCGCCGCCAAGCTCCTCAGCAATATCACGGGTAGCCAACGCTATGTCCTGATAGCGGTCCG
CCACACCCAGCCGGCCACAGTCGATGAATCCAGAAAAGCGGCCATTTTCCACCATGATATTCGGCAAGCA
GGCATCGCCATGGGTCACGACGAGATCCTCGCCGTCGGGCATGCGCGCCTTGAGCCTGGCGAACAGTTCG
GCTGGTGCGAGCCCCTGATGTTCTTCGTCCAGATCATCCTGATCGACAAGACCGGCTTCCATCCGAGTAC
GTGCTCGCTCGATGCGATGTTTCGCTTGGTGGTCGAATGGGCAGGTAGCCGGATCAAGCGTATGCAGCCG
CCGCATTGCATCAGCCATGATGGATACTTTCTCGGCAGGAGCAAGGTGAGATGACAGGAGATCCTGCCCC
GGCACTTCGCCCAATAGCAGCCAGTCCCTTCCCGCTTCAGTGACAACGTCGAGCACAGCTGCGCAAGGAA
CGCCCGTCGTGGCCAGCCACGATAGCCGCGCTGCCTCGTCCTGCAGTTCATTCAGGGCACCGGACAGGTC
GGTCTTGACAAAAAGAACCGGGCGCCCCTGCGCTGACAGCCGGAACACGGCGGCATCAGAGCAGCCGATT
GTCTGTTGTGCCCAGTCATAGCCGAATAGCCTCTCCACCCAAGCGGCCGGAGAACCTGCGTGCAATCCAT
CTTGTTCAATCATATTACCTTAAAATTCAAAAATTAATTTCAGATCAGTCATAACCAAGAAAACAAAATA
AACGTTAGGACAGAAAATTCAAATTAATTAAAAATTATGCTGAATAAGAAAATTACATGCAAAGCCTTAT
TTTCCTCATAGAAACAGTTGAATAACATATTTTTTAATTGAAAACATAGCAAAATTCGTGGTAAAATTTG
TCAAAACCTTGGAAAAAATCGAAAAAAGAACATTTCCCGATGCATTTTCCTATTTCTCGTTGCCGACAAC
GTATAAACGTTGAATACTCAGTCAACGAATTTGGCTGCTGGCTTGGACTCTCGCACGGAAGAGACGCGTG
TGTAGATTTACGACGAAAGCAAAAATGATCCCGCTTTCCGTGAGCAAAAGGCCAGCAAAAGGCCAGGAAC
CGTAAAAAGGCCGCGTTGCTGGCGTTTTTCCATAGGCTCCGCCCCCCTGACGAGCATCACAAAAATCGAC
GCTCAAGTCAGAGGTGGCGAAACCCGACAGGACTATAAAGATACCAGGCGTTTCCCCCTGGAAGCTCCCT
CGTGCGCTCTCCTGTTCCGACCCTGCCGCTTACCGGATACCTGTCCGCCTTTCTCCCTTCGGGAAGCGTG
GCGCTTTCTCATAGCTCACGCTGTAGGTATCTCAGTTCGGTGTAGGTCGTTCGCTCCAAGCTGGGCTGTG
TGCACGAACCCCCCATTCAGCCCGACCGCTGCGCCTTATCCGGTAACTATCGTCTTGAGTCCAACCCGGT
AAGACACGACTTATCGCCACTGGCAGCAGCCACTGGTAACAGGATTAGCAGAGCGAGGTATGTAGGCGGT
GCTACAGAGTTCTTGAAGTGGTGGCCTAACTACGGCTACACTAGAAGAACAGTATTTGGTATCTGCGCTC
TGCTGAAGCCAGTTACCTTCGGAAAAAGAGTTGGTAGCTCTTGATCCGGCAAACAAACCACCGCTGGTAG
CGGTGGTTTTTTTGTTTGCAAGCAGCAGATTACGCGCAGAAAAAAAGGATCTCAAGAAGATCCTTTGATC
TTTTCTACGGGGTCTGACGCTCAGTGGAACGAAAACTCACGTTAAGGGATTTTGGTCATGAGATTATCAA
AAAGGATCTTCACCTAGATCCTTTTAAATTAAAAATGAAGTTTTAAATCAATCTAAAGTATATATGAGTA
AACTTGGTCTGACAGTTA
Features (pLannotate 1.2.2; 22 found; start..end, strand, type, name):
    859..963     -  promoter       AmpR promoter: bla
   1016..1444    -  rep_origin     f1 ori (sequence partly withheld): f1 bacteriophage origin of replication; arrow indicates direction of (+) strand synthesis
   1449..1549    -  CDS            lacZα (fragment): LacZα fragment of β-galactosidase; lacZ fragment
   1550..1583    +  protein_bind   loxP: Cre-mediated recombination occurs in the 8-bp core sequence (GCATACAT). Cre recombinase
   1584..1605    -  CDS            lacZα (fragment): LacZα fragment of β-galactosidase; lacZ fragment
   1616..1632    +  protein_bind   lac operator: The lac repressor binds to the lac operator to inhibit transcription in E. coli. This inhibition can be relieved by adding lactose or isopropyl-β-D-thiogalactopyranoside (IPTG). lac repressor encoded by lacI
   1677..1695    +  promoter       T3 promoter: promoter for bacteriophage T3 RNA polymerase
   1708..1737    +  misc_feature   MCS (fragment): pBluescript multiple cloning site
   1792..1813    +  misc_feature   MCS (fragment): pBluescript multiple cloning site
   1844..1862    -  promoter       T7 promoter: promoter for bacteriophage T7 RNA polymerase
   1870..1902    +  CDS            lacZα (fragment): LacZα fragment of β-galactosidase; lacZ fragment
   1903..1930    -  promoter       lac promoter (fragment): promoter for the E. coli lac operon
   1945..1966    -  protein_bind   CAP binding site: CAP binding activates transcription in the presence of cAMP. E. coli catabolite activator protein
   1979..2070    -  CDS            lacI (fragment): lac repressor; lacI; The lac repressor binds to the lac operator to inhibit transcription in E. coli. This inhibition can be relieved by adding lactose or isopropyl-β-D-thiogalactopyranoside (IPTG).
   2073..2196    -  rep_origin     RSF ori (fragment): Plasmids containing the RSF 1030 origin of replication can be propagated in E. coli cells that contain additional plasmids with compatible origins.
   2211..2244    +  protein_bind   attB: minimal attB site for the φC31 integrase (Groth et al., 2000) phage φC31 integrase
   2304..2337    +  protein_bind   FRT (minimal): supports FLP-mediated excision but not integration (Turan and Bode, 2011) FLP recombinase from the Saccharomyces cerevisiae 2μ plasmid
   2374..3285    +  CDS            mNeonGreen: mNeonGreen is a basic (constitutively fluorescent) green/yellow fluorescent protein published in 2013, derived from Branchiostoma lanceolatum. It is reported to be a very rapidly-maturing monomer with moderate acid sensitivity.
   3289..3348    +  CDS            EGL-13 NLS (fragment): nuclear localization signal from the C. elegans EGL-13 transcription factor (Lyssenko et al., 2007)
   4236..5027    -  CDS            neo: KKA2_KLEPN - Also known as kan, nptII. Experimental evidence at protein level: Swiss-Prot protein existence level 1. Resistance to kanamycin, neomycin, paromomycin, ribostamycin, butirosin and gentamicin B. From Klebsiella pneumoniae.
   5461..6049    -  rep_origin     ori: high-copy-number ColE1/pMB1/pBR322/pUC origin of replication
   6220..858     -  CDS            AmpR (across the origin): β-lactamase; bla; confers resistance to ampicillin, carbenicillin, and related antibiotics
