[The description below was written by a language model from this plasmid's Addgene catalogue record and pLannotate feature annotations shown in this document.]
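Description:
pAttBFGNeo2 is an empty-backbone C. elegans transgenesis vector built on a pBluescript II derivative and designed for phiC31 recombinase-mediated insertion (RMI) into a genomic attP landing site. In E. coli it is maintained at high copy through a ColE1/pUC-type origin and selected with ampicillin (AmpR with its bla promoter). An f1 origin and remnants of the pBluescript lacZα/MCS region, including T3 and T7 promoters, are also annotated. The sequenced record is 6,222 nt.

The functional payload begins with a minimal phiC31 attB site, which recombines with a chromosomal attP in the presence of phiC31 integrase and so inserts the plasmid into the genome. Downstream lie a minimal FRT site and an mNeonGreen coding sequence followed by an EGL-13 nuclear localization signal fragment, suggesting a nuclear-targeted green reporter. The record lists no promoter for the vector. It does describe a multiple cloning site with SapI sites for Golden Gate assembly, into which the user's sequences are cloned, though this site is not separately annotated in the feature table.

Worm selection comes from a NeoR cassette, described as driven by the rps-0 promoter with an unc-54 3' UTR, which confers G418 resistance on integrants. The catalogue states that this cassette is flanked by lox2722 sites, which would allow Cre-mediated removal of the marker after integration. The feature table annotates only the neo coding sequence and a single lox site labelled loxP elsewhere in the backbone, so the flanking sites cannot be confirmed from the annotation. The associated work concerns building and manipulating bipartite expression transgenes in C. elegans, and the FRT site presumably supports FLP-based rearrangement in that setting.
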