Addgene plasmid #244928: pAttBFGNeo2
Purpose: (Empty Backbone) attB Neo Resistant mNeonGreen marked plasmid for RMI targeting an attP site
Depositing lab: Michael Nonet. Depositing organization: Washington University in Saint Louis. Publication: Creation and manipulation of bipartite expression transgenes in C. elegans using phiC31 recombinase. Nonet ML. Genetics. 2026 Jul 6:iyag166. doi: 10.1093/genetics/iyag166. PubMed 42405870.
Backbone
  Vector backbone: pBluescript II derivative
  Backbone size (bp): 2850
  Modifications to backbone: Addition of an FRT site, mNeonGeen, a Multiple Cloning Site with SapI sites for Golden Gate cloning, a lox2722 flanked rps-0 promoter NeoR unc-54 3' UTR cassette, and a phiC31 attB site.
  Vector type: Worm Expression ; phiC31 recombinase mediated insertion vector
  Promoter: none
  Selectable markers: Neomycin (select with G418)
Growth in bacteria
  Bacterial resistance: Ampicillin, 100 μg/mL
  Growth temperature: 37°C
  Growth strain: DH5alpha
  Copy number: High Copy
Gene/Insert
  Cloning method: Golden Gate
Terms and licenses: Academic/Nonprofit Terms; Industry Terms: Not Available to Industry
Depositor comments: Please visit https://doi.org/10.1101/2024.03.01.583017 for the bioRxiv preprint.
How to cite: pAttBFGNeo2 was a gift from Michael Nonet (Addgene plasmid # 244928 ; http://n2t.net/addgene:244928 ; RRID:Addgene_244928)
